Addgene plasmid #219066: SFFV-ZNF331-Brd 91
Purpose: Transcription factor ZNF331 with a specific barcode assigned.
Depositing lab: Filipe Pereira. Depositing organization: Center for Neuroscience and Cell Biology, University of Coimbra. Publication: A combinatorial transcription factor screening platform for immune cell reprogramming. Kurochkin I, Altman AR, Caiado I, Pertiga-Cabral D, Halitzki E, Minaeva M, Zimmermannova O, Henriques-Oliveira L, Klein D, Nair M, Oliveira D, Cajal LR, Knittel R, Feick C, Ringner M, Martin M, Cirovic B, Pires CF, Rosa FF, Sitnicka E, Theis FJ, Pereira CF. Cell Syst. 2026 Jan 21;17(1):101457. doi: 10.1016/j.cels.2025.101457. Epub 2026 Jan 14. PubMed 41539305.
Backbone
  Vector backbone: SFFV-MCS
  Backbone size w/o insert (bp): 6638
  Vector type: Lentiviral
Growth in bacteria
  Bacterial resistance: Ampicillin, 100 μg/mL
  Growth temperature: 37°C
  Growth strain: NEB Stable
  Copy number: High Copy
Gene/Insert
  Gene/Insert name: ZNF331
  Species: H. sapiens (human)
  Insert size (bp): 1392
  Entrez Gene: ZNF331 (a.k.a. RITA, ZNF361, ZNF463)
  Promoter: The spleen focus-forming virus (SFFV) promoter
  Cloning method: Restriction Enzyme; 5′ cloning site Bsp119I (not destroyed); 3′ cloning site BstHI (not destroyed)
Terms and licenses: Academic/Nonprofit Terms; Industry Terms: Not Available to Industry
Depositor comments: Barcode sequence cloned into XbaI restriction site. Design of plasmid is as follows: SFFV-[TF sequence]-WPRE-[Barcode sequence].
How to cite: SFFV-ZNF331-Brd 91 was a gift from Filipe Pereira (Addgene plasmid # 219066 ; http://n2t.net/addgene:219066 ; RRID:Addgene_219066)
