[The description below was written by a language model from this plasmid's Addgene catalogue record and pLannotate feature annotations shown in this document.]
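Description:
SFFV-ZNF331-Brd 91 is a third-generation-style, self-inactivating HIV-1 lentiviral transfer plasmid built on the SFFV-MCS backbone, carrying the human zinc-finger transcription factor ZNF331 (also known as RITA, ZNF361 or ZNF463) together with an assigned DNA barcode. It is propagated in E. coli through a high-copy ColE1/pUC-type origin with ampicillin selection (AmpR). The bacterial portion retains pBluescript-like remnants: an f1 origin, lacZα and lac promoter/operator fragments, and T7 and T3 promoters. The sequenced record totals 8,030 nt, consistent with the 6,638 bp backbone plus a 1,392 bp insert.

The viral cassette begins with an RSV promoter fused to a truncated 5′ LTR, which drives Tat-independent production of the genomic RNA in packaging cells. It is followed by the Ψ packaging signal with a partial gag region, the RRE for Rev-dependent nuclear export, and the cPPT/CTS. The spleen focus-forming virus (SFFV) promoter then drives the ZNF331 open reading frame, cloned between Bsp119I and BstHI sites. The automated annotation labels only the first part of this region as ZNF331 and assigns a short stretch to an unrelated zinc-finger nuclease domain, most likely because of the repetitive zinc-finger sequence rather than a separate element. A WPRE downstream enhances transcript expression, and according to the depositor the barcode sits after it in an XbaI site, though it is not annotated in the feature table. The ΔU3 3′ LTR and an SV40 poly(A) signal complete the cassette. No mammalian selection marker or reporter is annotated. The plasmid belongs to a barcoded library for combinatorial transcription factor screening in immune cell reprogramming, in which the barcode identifies the delivered factor.
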