Features (pLannotate 1.2.2; 30 found; start..end, strand, type, name):
     94..112     -  promoter       T7 promoter: promoter for bacteriophage T7 RNA polymerase
    120..275     +  CDS            lacZα (fragment): LacZα fragment of β-galactosidase; lacZ fragment
    280..708     +  rep_origin     f1 ori (sequence partly withheld): f1 bacteriophage origin of replication; arrow indicates direction of (+) strand synthesis
    761..865     +  promoter       AmpR promoter: bla
    866..1726    +  CDS            AmpR: β-lactamase; bla; confers resistance to ampicillin, carbenicillin, and related antibiotics
   1897..2485    +  rep_origin     ori: high-copy-number ColE1/pMB1/pBR322/pUC origin of replication
   2668..2760    +  CDS            lacI (fragment): lac repressor; lacI; The lac repressor binds to the lac operator to inhibit transcription in E. coli. This inhibition can be relieved by adding lactose or isopropyl-β-D-thiogalactopyranoside (IPTG).
   2773..2794    +  protein_bind   CAP binding site: CAP binding activates transcription in the presence of cAMP. E. coli catabolite activator protein
   2809..2839    +  promoter       lac promoter: promoter for the E. coli lac operon
   2847..2863    +  protein_bind   lac operator: The lac repressor binds to the lac operator to inhibit transcription in E. coli. This inhibition can be relieved by adding lactose or isopropyl-β-D-thiogalactopyranoside (IPTG). lac repressor encoded by lacI
   2908..2926    +  promoter       T3 promoter: promoter for bacteriophage T3 RNA polymerase
   2954..3180    +  promoter       RSV promoter: Rous sarcoma virus enhancer/promoter
   3181..3361    +  LTR            5' LTR (truncated): truncated 5' long terminal repeat (LTR) from HIV-1
   3408..3533    +  misc_feature   HIV-1 Ψ: packaging signal of human immunodeficiency virus type 1
   3517..3880    +  CDS            HIV-1 gag (fragment): gag protein from human immunodeficiency virus 1; gag
   4026..4259    +  misc_feature   RRE: The Rev response element (RRE) of HIV-1 allows for Rev-dependent mRNA export from the nucleus to the cytoplasm.
   4636..4736    +  CDS            Rev (fragment): human immunodeficiency virus 1 (HIV-1) Rev protein; rev; enhances nuclear export of unspliced and incompletely spliced viral mRNAs
   4755..4872    +  misc_feature   cPPT/CTS: central polypurine tract and central termination sequence of HIV-1
   4906..5307    +  promoter       SFFV promoter: spleen focus-forming virus long terminal repeat (LTR) promoter
   5317..5340    +  misc_feature   MCS (fragment): pBluescript multiple cloning site
   5365..5829    +  CDS            ZNF331 (fragment): ZN331_HUMAN - Also known as RITA, ZNF361, ZNF463. Experimental evidence at protein level: Swiss-Prot protein existence level 1. May be involved in transcriptional regulation. May play a role in spermatogenesis. From Homo sapiens (Human).
   5989..6005    +  CDS            CCR5TC (fragment): zinc-finger domain from the CCR5-224 (+) zinc-finger nuclease that recognizes the left half-site target sequence in the human CCR5 gene (Perez et al., 2008; Gross et al., 2013)
   6764..6789    +  misc_feature   MCS (fragment): pBluescript multiple cloning site
   6789..6848    +  CDS            S (fragment): HBSAG_WHV6 - Experimental evidence at transcript level: Swiss-Prot protein existence level 2. The middle envelope protein plays an important role in the budding of the virion. It is involved in the induction of budding in a nucleocapsid independent way. In this process the majority of envelope proteins bud to form subviral lipoprotein particles of 22 nm of diameter that do not contain a nucleocapsid (By similarity). From Woodchuck hepatitis B virus (isolate w64/pWS23) (WHV).
   6980..7383    +  misc_feature   WPRE: woodchuck hepatitis virus posttranscriptional regulatory element
   7441..7500    +  CDS            nef (fragment): NEF_HV1Z2 - Experimental evidence at protein level: Swiss-Prot protein existence level 1. Extracellular Nef protein targets CD4(+) T-lymphocytes for apoptosis by interacting with CXCR4 surface receptors. From Human immunodeficiency virus type 1 group M subtype D (isolate Z2/CDC-Z34) (HIV-1).
   7502..7735    +  LTR            3' LTR (ΔU3): self-inactivating 3' long terminal repeat (LTR) from HIV-1
   7807..7928    +  polyA_signal   SV40 poly(A) signal: SV40 polyadenylation signal
   7947..7968    +  rep_origin     SV40 ori (fragment): SV40 origin of replication
   7968..73      +  rep_origin     SV40 ori (across the origin): SV40 origin of replication
>Addgene plasmid #219066 | SFFV-ZNF331-Brd 91 | addgene full sequence | sequence record 448892 | Addgene NGS Result
ATTTATGCAGAGGCCGAGGCCGCCTCGGCCTCTGAGCTATTCCAGAAGTAGTGAGGAGGCTTTTTTGGAG
GCCTAGGGACGTACCCAATTCGCCCTATAGTGAGTCGTATTACGCGCGCTCACTGGCCGTCGTTTTACAA
CGTCGTGACTGGGAAAACCCTGGCGTTACCCAACTTAATCGCCTTGCAGCACATCCCCCTTTCGCCAGCT
GGCGTAATAGCGAAGAGGCCCGCACCGATCGCCCTTCCCAACAGTTGCGCAGCCTGAATGGCGAATGGG
[124 nt withheld, positions 280-403]
C
[91 nt withheld, positions 405-495]
A
[49 nt withheld, positions 497-545]
CCTTTGACGTTGGAGTCCACGTTCTTT
[37 nt withheld, positions 573-609]
ACCCTATCTCGGTCTATTCTTTTGATTTATAAGGGATTTTGCCGATTTCGGCCTATTGGTTAAAAAATGA
GCTGATTTAACAAAAATTTAACGCGAATTTTAACAAAATATTAACGCTTACAATTTAGGTGGCACTTTTC
GGGGAAATGTGCGCGGAACCCCTATTTGTTTATTTTTCTAAATACATTCAAATATGTATCCGCTCATGAG
ACAATAACCCTGATAAATGCTTCAATAATATTGAAAAAGGAAGAGTATGAGTATTCAACATTTCCGTGTC
GCCCTTATTCCCTTTTTTGCGGCATTTTGCCTTCCTGTTTTTGCTCACCCAGAAACGCTGGTGAAAGTAA
AAGATGCTGAAGATCAGTTGGGTGCACGAGTGGGTTACATCGAACTGGATCTCAACAGCGGTAAGATCCT
TGAGAGTTTTCGCCCCGAAGAACGTTTTCCAATGATGAGCACTTTTAAAGTTCTGCTATGTGGCGCGGTA
TTATCCCGTATTGACGCCGGGCAAGAGCAACTCGGTCGCCGCATACACTATTCTCAGAATGACTTGGTTG
AGTACTCACCAGTCACAGAAAAGCATCTTACGGATGGCATGACAGTAAGAGAATTATGCAGTGCTGCCAT
AACCATGAGTGATAACACTGCGGCCAACTTACTTCTGACAACGATCGGAGGACCGAAGGAGCTAACCGCT
TTTTTGCACAACATGGGGGATCATGTAACTCGCCTTGATCGTTGGGAACCGGAGCTGAATGAAGCCATAC
CAAACGACGAGCGTGACACCACGATGCCTGTAGCAATGGCAACAACGTTGCGCAAACTATTAACTGGCGA
ACTACTTACTCTAGCTTCCCGGCAACAATTAATAGACTGGATGGAGGCGGATAAAGTTGCAGGACCACTT
CTGCGCTCGGCCCTTCCGGCTGGCTGGTTTATTGCTGATAAATCTGGAGCCGGTGAGCGTGGGTCTCGCG
GTATCATTGCAGCACTGGGGCCAGATGGTAAGCCCTCCCGTATCGTAGTTATCTACACGACGGGGAGTCA
GGCAACTATGGATGAACGAAATAGACAGATCGCTGAGATAGGTGCCTCACTGATTAAGCATTGGTAACTG
TCAGACCAAGTTTACTCATATATACTTTAGATTGATTTAAAACTTCATTTTTAATTTAAAAGGATCTAGG
TGAAGATCCTTTTTGATAATCTCATGACCAAAATCCCTTAACGTGAGTTTTCGTTCCACTGAGCGTCAGA
CCCCGTAGAAAAGATCAAAGGATCTTCTTGAGATCCTTTTTTTCTGCGCGTAATCTGCTGCTTGCAAACA
AAAAAACCACCGCTACCAGCGGTGGTTTGTTTGCCGGATCAAGAGCTACCAACTCTTTTTCCGAAGGTAA
CTGGCTTCAGCAGAGCGCAGATACCAAATACTGTTCTTCTAGTGTAGCCGTAGTTAGGCCACCACTTCAA
GAACTCTGTAGCACCGCCTACATACCTCGCTCTGCTAATCCTGTTACCAGTGGCTGCTGCCAGTGGCGAT
AAGTCGTGTCTTACCGGGTTGGACTCAAGACGATAGTTACCGGATAAGGCGCAGCGGTCGGGCTGAACGG
GGGGTTCGTGCACACAGCCCAGCTTGGAGCGAACGACCTACACCGAACTGAGATACCTACAGCGTGAGCT
ATGAGAAAGCGCCACGCTTCCCGAAGGGAGAAAGGCGGACAGGTATCCGGTAAGCGGCAGGGTCGGAACA
GGAGAGCGCACGAGGGAGCTTCCAGGGGGAAACGCCTGGTATCTTTATAGTCCTGTCGGGTTTCGCCACC
TCTGACTTGAGCGTCGATTTTTGTGATGCTCGTCAGGGGGGCGGAGCCTATGGAAAAACGCCAGCAACGC
GGCCTTTTTACGGTTCCTGGCCTTTTGCTGGCCTTTTGCTCACATGTTCTTTCCTGCGTTATCCCCTGAT
TCTGTGGATAACCGTATTACCGCCTTTGAGTGAGCTGATACCGCTCGCCGCAGCCGAACGACCGAGCGCA
GCGAGTCAGTGAGCGAGGAAGCGGAAGAGCGCCCAATACGCAAACCGCCTCTCCCCGCGCGTTGGCCGAT
TCATTAATGCAGCTGGCACGACAGGTTTCCCGACTGGAAAGCGGGCAGTGAGCGCAACGCAATTAATGTG
AGTTAGCTCACTCATTAGGCACCCCAGGCTTTACACTTTATGCTTCCGGCTCGTATGTTGTGTGGAATTG
TGAGCGGATAACAATTTCACACAGGAAACAGCTATGACCATGATTACGCCAAGCGCGCAATTAACCCTCA
CTAAAGGGAACAAAAGCTGGAGCTGCAAGCTTAATGTAGTCTTATGCAATACTCTTGTAGTCTTGCAACA
TGGTAACGATGAGTTAGCAACATGCCTTACAAGGAGAGAAAAAGCACCGTGCATGCCGATTGGTGGAAGT
AAGGTGGTACGATCGTGCCTTATTAGGAAGGCAACAGACGGGTCTGACATGGATTGGACGAACCACTGAA
TTGCCGCATTGCAGAGATATTGTATTTAAGTGCCTAGCTCGATACATAAACGGGTCTCTCTGGTTAGACC
AGATCTGAGCCTGGGAGCTCTCTGGCTAACTAGGGAACCCACTGCTTAAGCCTCAATAAAGCTTGCCTTG
AGTGCTTCAAGTAGTGTGTGCCCGTCTGTTGTGTGACTCTGGTAACTAGAGATCCCTCAGACCCTTTTAG
TCAGTGTGGAAAATCTCTAGCAGTGGCGCCCGAACAGGGACTTGAAAGCGAAAGGGAAACCAGAGGAGCT
CTCTCGACGCAGGACTCGGCTTGCTGAAGCGCGCACGGCAAGAGGCGAGGGGCGGCGACTGGTGAGTACG
CCAAAAATTTTGACTAGCGGAGGCTAGAAGGAGAGAGATGGGTGCGAGAGCGTCAGTATTAAGCGGGGGA
GAATTAGATCGCGATGGGAAAAAATTCGGTTAAGGCCAGGGGGAAAGAAAAAATATAAATTAAAACATAT
AGTATGGGCAAGCAGGGAGCTAGAACGATTCGCAGTTAATCCTGGCCTGTTAGAAACATCAGAAGGCTGT
AGACAAATACTGGGACAGCTACAACCATCCCTTCAGACAGGATCAGAAGAACTTAGATCATTATATAATA
CAGTAGCAACCCTCTATTGTGTGCATCAAAGGATAGAGATAAAAGACACCAAGGAAGCTTTAGACAAGAT
AGAGGAAGAGCAAAACAAAAGTAAGACCACCGCACAGCAAGCGGCCGCTGATCTTCAGACCTGGAGGAGG
AGATATGAGGGACAATTGGAGAAGTGAATTATATAAATATAAAGTAGTAAAAATTGAACCATTAGGAGTA
GCACCCACCAAGGCAAAGAGAAGAGTGGTGCAGAGAGAAAAAAGAGCAGTGGGAATAGGAGCTTTGTTCC
TTGGGTTCTTGGGAGCAGCAGGAAGCACTATGGGCGCAGCGTCAATGACGCTGACGGTACAGGCCAGACA
ATTATTGTCTGGTATAGTGCAGCAGCAGAACAATTTGCTGAGGGCTATTGAGGCGCAACAGCATCTGTTG
CAACTCACAGTCTGGGGCATCAAGCAGCTCCAGGCAAGAATCCTGGCTGTGGAAAGATACCTAAAGGATC
AACAGCTCCTGGGGATTTGGGGTTGCTCTGGAAAACTCATTTGCACCACTGCTGTGCCTTGGAATGCTAG
TTGGAGTAATAAATCTCTGGAACAGATTTGGAATCACACGACCTGGATGGAGTGGGACAGAGAAATTAAC
AATTACACAAGCTTAATACACTCCTTAATTGAAGAATCGCAAAACCAGCAAGAAAAGAATGAACAAGAAT
TATTGGAATTAGATAAATGGGCAAGTTTGTGGAATTGGTTTAACATAACAAATTGGCTGTGGTATATAAA
ATTATTCATAATGATAGTAGGAGGCTTGGTAGGTTTAAGAATAGTTTTTGCTGTACTTTCTATAGTGAAT
AGAGTTAGGCAGGGATATTCACCATTATCGTTTCAGACCCACCTCCCAACCCCGAGGGGACCCGACAGGC
CCGAAGGAATAGAAGAAGAAGGTGGAGAGAGAGACAGAGACAGATCCATTCGATTAGTGAACGGATCTCG
ACGGTATCGGTTAACTTTTAAAAGAAAAGGGGGGATTGGGGGGTACAGTGCAGGGGAAAGAATAGTAGAC
ATAATAGCAACAGACATACAAACTAAAGAATTACAAAAACAAATTACAAAAATTCAAAATTTTATCGATC
ACGAGACTAGCCTCGAGCTGGCTGCAGTAACGCCATTTTGCAAGGCATGGAAAAATACCAAACCAAGAAT
AGAGAAGTTCAGATCAAGGGCGGGTACATGAAAATAGCTAACGTTGGGCCAAACAGGATATCTGCGGTGA
GCAGTTTCGGCCCCGGCCCGGGGCCAAGAACAGATGGTCACCGCAGTTTCGGCCCCGGCCCGAGGCCAAG
AACAGATGGTCCCCAGATATGGCCCAACCCTCAGCAGTTTCTTAAGACCCATCAGATGTTTCCAGGCTCC
CCCAAGGACCTGAAATGACCCTGCGCCTTATTTGAATTAACCAATCAGCCTGCTTCTCGCTTCTGTTCGC
GCGCTTCTGCTTCCCGAGCTCTATAAAAGAGCTCACAACCCCTCACTCGGCGCGCCAGTCCTCCGACAGA
CTGAGTCGGCCGGTCGAATCAAGCTTATCGATACCGTCGACGGATCCGCTAGCCCGCGGTTCGAAATGGC
CCAGGGTTTGGTGACGTTCGCCGACGTAGCCATAGACTTTTCTCAGGAGGAGTGGGCCTGTCTGAACTCT
GCTCAGAGGGACCTGTACTGGGACGTGATGCTGGAGAACTACAGTAACTTGGTCTCACTGGATTTGGAGT
CAGCATATGAAAATAAGAGTTTACCTACAAAAAAAAACATTCATGAAATAAGGGCTTCCAAAAGGAATTC
AGATAGAAGAAGTAAATCCCTTGGCCGTAACTGGATATGTGAAGGTACGCTTGAAAGACCACAGCGCTCC
AGAGGGAGGTATGTCAATCAGATGATCATCAATTATGTCAAAAGGCCTGCTACTAGAGAAGGCACCCCTC
CTAGAACACATCAGAGACATCATAAGGAGAATTCCTTTGAATGTAAGGACTGTGGGAAGGCCTTTAGTCG
TGGCTATCAACTTAGTCAACATCAGAAAATCCATACTGGTGAGAAACCTTATGAATGTAAAGAATGTAAG
AAGGCCTTCCGTTGGGGCAATCAGCTTACTCAACATCAAAAAATTCATACTGGGGAGAAGCCCTACGAAT
GTAAAGACTGTGGGAAGGCTTTTCGATGGGGCTCAAGCCTCGTTATTCATAAGAGGATTCATACTGGTGA
AAAACCCTATGAATGTAAAGACTGTGGAAAGGCCTTTCGGCGTGGTGATGAGCTCACTCAGCACCAGAGA
TTCCACACTGGGGAGAAAGACTACGAATGCAAAGACTGTGGGAAGACCTTTAGCCGTGTGTATAAACTTA
TTCAGCACAAGAGAATTCATAGTGGGGAGAAGCCTTACGAGTGTAAAGACTGTGGGAAGGCTTTTATTTG
TGGTTCAAGCCTCATTCAGCATAAAAGAATTCACACAGGTGAGAAACCCTATGAATGTCAAGAATGTGGG
AAGGCCTTTACTCGAGTCAATTACCTTACTCAGCATCAGAAGATCCACACCGGTGAGAAGCCTCACGAAT
GTAAGGAGTGTGGGAAGGCCTTTCGCTGGGGTTCGAGCCTCGTTAAGCACGAGAGGATACATACGGGCGA
GAAGCCGTACAAGTGCACAGAATGTGGGAAGGCCTTCAATTGTGGCTATCACCTCACTCAGCACGAGAGA
ATCCACACAGGCGAAACCCCGTATAAATGTAAGGAGTGTGGGAAGGCTTTCATTTATGGATCGAGCCTCG
TGAAACATGAGAGAATTCATACCGGGGTGAAACCCTATGGGTGTACAGAATGTGGGAAGAGCTTTAGTCA
CGGCCATCAGCTTACACAACATCAGAAAACGCACAGTGGGGCGAAATCCTACGAATGTAAGGAGTGCGGG
AAGGCATGTAACCACCTAAACCATCTCCGAGAACATCAGAGGATCCACAACAGTTGAACCGGTCGGATCC
CCCGGGCTGCAGGAATTCGAGCATCTTACCGCCATTTATTCCCATATTTGTTCTGTTTTTCTTGATTTGG
GTATACATTTAAATGTTAATAAAACAAAATGGTGGGGCAATCATTTACATTTTTAGGGATATGTAATTAC
TAGTTCAGGTGTATTGCCACAAGACAAACATGTTAAGAAACTTTCCCGTTATTTACGCTCTGTTCCTGTT
AATCAACCTCTGGATTACAAAATTTGTGAAAGATTGACTGATATTCTTAACTATGTTGCTCCTTTTACGC
TGTGTGGATATGCTGCTTTAATGCCTCTGTATCATGCTATTGCTTCCCGTACGGCTTTCGTTTTCTCCTC
CTTGTATAAATCCTGGTTGCTGTCTCTTTATGAGGAGTTGTGGCCCGTTGTCCGTCAACGTGGCGTGGTG
TGCTCTGTGTTTGCTGACGCAACCCCCACTGGCTGGGGCATTGCCACCACCTGTCAACTCCTTTCTGGGA
CTTTCGCTTTCCCCCTCCCGATCGCCACGGCAGAACTCATCGCCGCCTGCCTTGCCCGCTGCTGGACAGG
GGCTAGGTTGCTGGGCACTGATAATTCCGTGGTGTTGTCGGGGAAGCTGACGTCCTTTGCAATTCGATAT
CAAGCTGTACCTTCTAGATGTACATCTTCTGAAGCGCTTCTAGACCAATGACTTACAAGGCAGCTGTAGA
TCTTAGCCACTTTTTAAAAGAAAAGGGGGGACTGGAAGGGCTAATTCACTCCCAACGAAGACAAGATCTG
CTTTTTGCTTGTACTGGGTCTCTCTGGTTAGACCAGATCTGAGCCTGGGAGCTCTCTGGCTAACTAGGGA
ACCCACTGCTTAAGCCTCAATAAAGCTTGCCTTGAGTGCTTCAAGTAGTGTGTGCCCGTCTGTTGTGTGA
CTCTGGTAACTAGAGATCCCTCAGACCCTTTTAGTCAGTGTGGAAAATCTCTAGCAGTAGTAGTTCATGT
CATCTTATTATTCAGTATTTATAACTTGCAAAGAAATGAATATCAGAGAGTGAGAGGAACTTGTTTATTG
CAGCTTATAATGGTTACAAATAAAGCAATAGCATCACAAATTTCACAAATAAAGCATTTTTTTCACTGCA
TTCTAGTTGTGGTTTGTCCAAACTCATCAATGTATCTTATCATGTCTGGCTCTAGCTATCCCGCCCCTAA
CTCCGCCCATCCCGCCCCTAACTCCGCCCAGTTCCGCCCATTCTCCGCCCCATGGCTGACTAATTTTTTT
T
