>Addgene plasmid #219066 | SFFV-ZNF331-Brd 91 | depositor partial sequence | sequence record 427678 | TF ORF
ATGGCCCAGGGTTTGGTGACGTTCGCCGACGTAGCCATAGACTTTTCTCAGGAGGAGTGGGCCTGTCTGA
ACTCTGCTCAGAGGGACCTGTACTGGGACGTGATGCTGGAGAACTACAGTAACTTGGTCTCACTGGATTT
GGAGTCAGCATATGAAAATAAGAGTTTACCTACAAAAAAAAACATTCATGAAATAAGGGCTTCCAAAAGG
AATTCAGATAGAAGAAGTAAATCCCTTGGCCGTAACTGGATATGTGAAGGTACGCTTGAAAGACCACAGC
GCTCCAGAGGGAGGTATGTCAATCAGATGATCATCAATTATGTCAAAAGGCCTGCTACTAGAGAAGGCAC
CCCTCCTAGAACACATCAGAGACATCATAAGGAGAATTCCTTTGAATGTAAGGACTGTGGGAAGGCCTTT
AGTCGTGGCTATCAACTTAGTCAACATCAGAAAATCCATACTGGTGAGAAACCTTATGAATGTAAAGAAT
GTAAGAAGGCCTTCCGTTGGGGCAATCAGCTTACTCAACATCAAAAAATTCATACTGGGGAGAAGCCCTA
CGAATGTAAAGACTGTGGGAAGGCTTTTCGATGGGGCTCAAGCCTCGTTATTCATAAGAGGATTCATACT
GGTGAAAAACCCTATGAATGTAAAGACTGTGGAAAGGCCTTTCGGCGTGGTGATGAGCTCACTCAGCACC
AGAGATTCCACACTGGGGAGAAAGACTACGAATGCAAAGACTGTGGGAAGACCTTTAGCCGTGTGTATAA
ACTTATTCAGCACAAGAGAATTCATAGTGGGGAGAAGCCTTACGAGTGTAAAGACTGTGGGAAGGCTTTT
ATTTGTGGTTCAAGCCTCATTCAGCATAAAAGAATTCACACAGGTGAGAAACCCTATGAATGTCAAGAAT
GTGGGAAGGCCTTTACTCGAGTCAATTACCTTACTCAGCATCAGAAGATCCACACCGGTGAGAAGCCTCA
CGAATGTAAGGAGTGTGGGAAGGCCTTTCGCTGGGGTTCGAGCCTCGTTAAGCACGAGAGGATACATACG
GGCGAGAAGCCGTACAAGTGCACAGAATGTGGGAAGGCCTTCAATTGTGGCTATCACCTCACTCAGCACG
AGAGAATCCACACAGGCGAAACCCCGTATAAATGTAAGGAGTGTGGGAAGGCTTTCATTTATGGATCGAG
CCTCGTGAAACATGAGAGAATTCATACCGGGGTGAAACCCTATGGGTGTACAGAATGTGGGAAGAGCTTT
AGTCACGGCCATCAGCTTACACAACATCAGAAAACGCACAGTGGGGCGAAATCCTACGAATGTAAGGAGT
GCGGGAAGGCATGTAACCACCTAAACCATCTCCGAGAACATCAGAGGATCCACAACAGTTGA
