>Addgene plasmid #219066 | SFFV-ZNF331-Brd 91 | depositor partial sequence | sequence record 427679 | Barcode sequence
TGTACATCTTCTGAAGCGCT
